Addgene plasmid #131943: pDONR221_SLC10A4
Purpose: Gateway entry clone with codon-optimized ORF sequence for subcloning into custom expression vectors
Depositing lab: RESOLUTE Consortium & Giulio Superti-Furga. Depositing organization: CeMM Research Center for Molecular Medicine. Publication: The RESOLUTE consortium: unlocking SLC transporters for drug discovery. Superti-Furga G, Lackner D, Wiedmer T, Ingles-Prieto A, Barbosa B, Girardi E, Goldmann U, Gurtl B, Klavins K, Klimek C, Lindinger S, Lineiro-Retes E, Muller AC, Onstein S, Redinger G, Reil D, Sedlyarov V, Wolf G, Crawford M, Everley R, ... Steppan CM. Nat Rev Drug Discov. 2020 Jul;19(7):429-430. doi: 10.1038/d41573-020-00056-6. PubMed 32265506.
Backbone
  Vector backbone: pDONR221
  Backbone manufacturer: Thermo Fisher Scientific
  Backbone size w/o insert (bp): 2550
  Vector type: Mammalian Expression
Growth in bacteria
  Bacterial resistance: Kanamycin, 50 μg/mL
  Growth temperature: 37°C
  Growth strain: Stbl3
  Copy number: High Copy
Gene/Insert
  Gene/Insert name: SLC10A4 (alt name: MGC29802)
  Species: H. sapiens (human)
  Insert size (bp): 1311
  Entrez Gene: SLC10A4 (a.k.a. P4)
  Cloning method: Gateway Cloning
  Sequencing primers: 5′ M13-fwd; 3′ M13-rev
Terms and licenses: Academic/Nonprofit Terms; Industry Terms
Depositor comments: For more information on the full Resolute plasmid collection, please see www.addgene.org/depositor-collections/re-solute/. Please provide your feedback on this plasmid to the RESOLUTE consortium by filling out their RESOLUTE repository feedback form: https://forms.office.com/Pages/ResponsePage.aspx?id=0e05yklzmkS7rjFGQL4N7z4feCLQvEJAmVcOCM_u885UN1JJRko0Ukg4TVQwNTZLOUxPQVJWT1NHUCQlQCN0PWcu
How to cite: pDONR221_SLC10A4 was a gift from RESOLUTE Consortium & Giulio Superti-Furga (Addgene plasmid # 131943 ; http://n2t.net/addgene:131943 ; RRID:Addgene_131943)
