[The description below was written by a language model from this plasmid's Addgene catalogue record and pLannotate feature annotations shown in this document.]
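Description:
pDONR221_SLC10A4 is a Gateway entry clone built on the commercial pDONR221 backbone and carrying a codon-optimized open reading frame for human SLC10A4, a member of the solute carrier 10 family annotated as a bile acid transporter-type protein. It belongs to a large consortium collection of solute carrier (SLC) transporter clones assembled to support transporter research and drug discovery. The full sequenced plasmid is 3,861 nt, and it is maintained in E. coli through a high-copy ColE1/pUC-type origin of replication, with selection by a kanamycin resistance gene (aminoglycoside phosphotransferase).

The 1,311 bp SLC10A4 coding sequence sits between attL1 and attL2, the recombination sites produced when an insert is captured in a donor vector. These sites allow directional, frame-preserving transfer of the ORF into any attR-containing destination vector through an LR Clonase reaction. Upstream of the cassette, rrnB T1 and T2 terminators insulate the insert from read-through transcription in bacteria. A T7 promoter lies just beyond attL2, oriented back toward the insert. The short lacI and lacZα fragments detected are backbone remnants and include the region bearing the M13 priming sites used for sequence verification.

Although the catalogue lists the vector type as mammalian expression, the feature table shows no mammalian promoter, polyadenylation signal, tag or reporter, so the plasmid does not itself drive expression in eukaryotic cells. Its role is as a shuttle source, with expression elements and any fusion tags supplied by the chosen destination vector. The record does not state whether the ORF retains a stop codon.
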