Features (pLannotate 1.2.2; 10 found; start..end, strand, type, name):
    121..213     +  CDS            lacI (fragment): lac repressor; lacI; The lac repressor binds to the lac operator to inhibit transcription in E. coli. This inhibition can be relieved by adding lactose or isopropyl-β-D-thiogalactopyranoside (IPTG).
    268..295     -  terminator     rrnB T2 terminator: transcription terminator T2 from the E. coli rrnB gene
    427..470     +  terminator     rrnB T1 terminator: Escherichia coli rrnB; transcription terminator T1 from the E. coli rrnB gene
    517..553     -  CDS            lacZα (fragment): LacZα fragment of β-galactosidase; lacZ fragment
    569..668     +  protein_bind   attL1: mutant version of attL; recombination site for the Gateway® LR reaction LR Clonase™
    674..1984    +  CDS            SLC10A4: NTCP4_HUMAN - Experimental evidence at protein level: Swiss-Prot protein existence level 1. Transporter for bile acids. From Homo sapiens (Human).
   1986..2085    -  protein_bind   attL2: mutant version of attL; recombination site for the Gateway® LR reaction LR Clonase™
   2103..2121    -  promoter       T7 promoter: promoter for bacteriophage T7 RNA polymerase
   2255..3064    +  CDS            KanR: aminoglycoside phosphotransferase; aph(3')-Ia; confers resistance to kanamycin in bacteria or G418 (Geneticin®) in eukaryotes
   3211..3799    +  rep_origin     ori: high-copy-number ColE1/pMB1/pBR322/pUC origin of replication
>Addgene plasmid #131943 | pDONR221_SLC10A4 | addgene full sequence | sequence record 259571 | Addgene NGS Result
CTTTCCTGCGTTATCCCCTGATTCTGTGGATAACCGTATTACCGCCTTTGAGTGAGCTGATACCGCTCGC
CGCAGCCGAACGACCGAGCGCAGCGAGTCAGTGAGCGAGGAAGCGGAAGAGCGCCCAATACGCAAACCGC
CTCTCCCCGCGCGTTGGCCGATTCATTAATGCAGCTGGCACGACAGGTTTCCCGACTGGAAAGCGGGCAG
TGAGCGCAACGCAATTAATACGCGTACCGCTAGCCAGGAAGAGTTTGTAGAAACGCAAAAAGGCCATCCG
TCAGGATGGCCTTCTGCTTAGTTTGATGCCTGGCAGTTTATGGCGGGCGTCCTGCCCGCCACCCTCCGGG
CCGTTGCTTCACAACGTTCAAATCCGCTCCCGGCGGATTTGTCCTACTCAGGAGAGCGTTCACCGACAAA
CAACAGATAAAACGAAAGGCCCAGTCTTCCGACTGAGCCTTTCGTTTTATTTGATGCCTGGCAGTTCCCT
ACTCTCGCGTTAACGCTAGCATGGATGTTTTCCCAGTCACGACGTTGTAAAACGACGGCCAGTCTTAAGC
TCGGGCCCCAAATAATGATTTTATTTTGACTGATAGTGACCTGTTCGTTGCAACACATTGATGAGCAATG
CTTTTTTATAATGCCAACTTTGTACAAAAAAGCAGGCTCCACCATGGACGGCAACGATAATGTGACACTG
CTGTTCGCCCCCCTGCTGAGGGACAACTACACCCTGGCACCAAATGCAAGCTCCCTGGGACCTGGAACAG
ATCTGGCCCTGGCACCTGCATCTAGCGCCGGACCTGGCCCAGGACTGTCCCTGGGACCAGGACCTTCTTT
CGGCTTTAGCCCAGGACCAACCCCTACACCAGAGCCAACCACATCTGGACTGGCAGGAGGAGCAGCATCC
CACGGACCTTCTCCATTCCCAAGACCTTGGGCACCACACGCACTGCCCTTTTGGGACACCCCCCTGAACC
ACGGCCTGAACGTGTTCGTGGGAGCCGCCCTGTGCATCACAATGCTGGGCCTGGGCTGTACCGTGGATGT
GAACCACTTCGGAGCACACGTGCGGAGACCTGTGGGCGCCCTGCTGGCCGCCCTGTGCCAGTTTGGACTG
CTGCCACTGCTGGCCTTCCTGCTGGCCCTGGCCTTTAAGCTGGACGAGGTGGCAGCAGTGGCCGTGCTGC
TGTGCGGATGCTGTCCTGGCGGCAACCTGAGCAATCTGATGTCCCTGCTGGTGGACGGCGATATGAACCT
GAGCATCATCATGACAATCTCCTCTACCCTGCTGGCCCTGGTGCTGATGCCTCTGTGCCTGTGGATCTAT
TCCTGGGCCTGGATCAATACCCCTATCGTGCAGCTGCTGCCACTGGGCACCGTGACCCTGACCCTGTGCA
GCACACTGATCCCAATCGGCCTGGGCGTGTTCATCAGGTACAAGTATTCCCGCGTGGCCGATTACATCGT
GAAGGTGAGCCTGTGGTCCCTGCTGGTGACCCTGGTGGTGCTGTTTATCATGACAGGAACCATGCTGGGA
CCAGAGCTGCTGGCATCTATCCCAGCAGCCGTGTATGTGATCGCCATCTTCATGCCACTGGCAGGATACG
CAAGCGGATATGGCCTGGCCACCCTGTTTCACCTGCCCCCTAACTGCAAGCGGACCGTGTGCCTGGAGAC
CGGCTCTCAGAATGTGCAGCTGTGCACAGCCATCCTGAAGCTGGCCTTCCCACCCCAGTTTATCGGCTCT
ATGTACATGTTCCCACTGCTGTATGCCCTGTTTCAGAGCGCCGAGGCCGGCATCTTCGTGCTGATCTACA
AGATGTATGGCTCCGAGATGCTGCACAAGAGAGACCCCCTGGACGAGGATGAGGACACCGATATCTCCTA
CAAGAAGCTGAAGGAGGAGGAGATGGCCGATACATCTTATGGCACCGTGAAGGCCGAGAATATCATCATG
ATGGAGACAGCCCAGACCAGCCTGGACCCAGCTTTCTTGTACAAAGTTGGCATTATAAGAAAGCATTGCT
TATCAATTTGTTGCAACGAACAGGTCACTATCAGTCAAAATAAAATCATTATTTGCCATCCAGCTGATAT
CCCCTATAGTGAGTCGTATTACATGGTCATAGCTGTTTCCTGGCAGCTCTGGCCCGTGTCTCAAAATCTC
TGATGTTACATTGCACAAGATAAAAATATATCATCATGAACAATAAAACTGTCTGCTTACATAAACAGTA
ATACAAGGGGTGTTATGAGCCATATTCAACGGGAAACGTCGAGGCCGCGATTAAATTCCAACATGGATGC
TGATTTATATGGGTATAAATGGGCTCGCGATAATGTCGGGCAATCAGGTGCGACAATCTATCGCTTGTAT
GGGAAGCCCGATGCGCCAGAGTTGTTTCTGAAACATGGCAAAGGTAGCGTTGCCAATGATGTTACAGATG
AGATGGTCAGACTAAACTGGCTGACGGAATTTATGCCTCTTCCGACCATCAAGCATTTTATCCGTACTCC
TGATGATGCATGGTTACTCACCACTGCGATCCCCGGAAAAACAGCATTCCAGGTATTAGAAGAATATCCT
GATTCAGGTGAAAATATTGTTGATGCGCTGGCAGTGTTCCTGCGCCGGTTGCATTCGATTCCTGTTTGTA
ATTGTCCTTTTAACAGCGATCGCGTATTTCGTCTCGCTCAGGCGCAATCACGAATGAATAACGGTTTGGT
TGATGCGAGTGATTTTGATGACGAGCGTAATGGCTGGCCTGTTGAACAAGTCTGGAAAGAAATGCATAAA
CTTTTGCCATTCTCACCGGATTCAGTCGTCACTCATGGTGATTTCTCACTTGATAACCTTATTTTTGACG
AGGGGAAATTAATAGGTTGTATTGATGTTGGACGAGTCGGAATCGCAGACCGATACCAGGATCTTGCCAT
CCTATGGAACTGCCTCGGTGAGTTTTCTCCTTCATTACAGAAACGGCTTTTTCAAAAATATGGTATTGAT
AATCCTGATATGAATAAATTGCAGTTTCATTTGATGCTCGATGAGTTTTTCTAATCAGAATTGGTTAATT
GGTTGTAACACTGGCAGAGCATTACGCTGACTTGACGGGACGGCGCAAGCTCATGACCAAAATCCCTTAA
CGTGAGTTACGCGTCGTTCCACTGAGCGTCAGACCCCGTAGAAAAGATCAAAGGATCTTCTTGAGATCCT
TTTTTTCTGCGCGTAATCTGCTGCTTGCAAACAAAAAAACCACCGCTACCAGCGGTGGTTTGTTTGCCGG
ATCAAGAGCTACCAACTCTTTTTCCGAAGGTAACTGGCTTCAGCAGAGCGCAGATACCAAATACTGTTCT
TCTAGTGTAGCCGTAGTTAGGCCACCACTTCAAGAACTCTGTAGCACCGCCTACATACCTCGCTCTGCTA
ATCCTGTTACCAGTGGCTGCTGCCAGTGGCGATAAGTCGTGTCTTACCGGGTTGGACTCAAGACGATAGT
TACCGGATAAGGCGCAGCGGTCGGGCTGAACGGGGGGTTCGTGCACACAGCCCAGCTTGGAGCGAACGAC
CTACACCGAACTGAGATACCTACAGCGTGAGCTATGAGAAAGCGCCACGCTTCCCGAAGGGAGAAAGGCG
GACAGGTATCCGGTAAGCGGCAGGGTCGGAACAGGAGAGCGCACGAGGGAGCTTCCAGGGGGAAACGCCT
GGTATCTTTATAGTCCTGTCGGGTTTCGCCACCTCTGACTTGAGCGTCGATTTTTGTGATGCTCGTCAGG
GGGGCGGAGCCTATGGAAAAACGCCAGCAACGCGGCCTTTTTACGGTTCCTGGCCTTTTGCTGGCCTTTT
GCTCACATGTT
