>Addgene plasmid #131943 | pDONR221_SLC10A4 | depositor partial sequence | sequence record 253286 | Codon-optimized ORF of SLC10A4
ATGGACGGCAACGATAATGTGACACTGCTGTTCGCCCCCCTGCTGAGGGACAACTACACCCTGGCACCAA
ATGCAAGCTCCCTGGGACCTGGAACAGATCTGGCCCTGGCACCTGCATCTAGCGCCGGACCTGGCCCAGG
ACTGTCCCTGGGACCAGGACCTTCTTTCGGCTTTAGCCCAGGACCAACCCCTACACCAGAGCCAACCACA
TCTGGACTGGCAGGAGGAGCAGCATCCCACGGACCTTCTCCATTCCCAAGACCTTGGGCACCACACGCAC
TGCCCTTTTGGGACACCCCCCTGAACCACGGCCTGAACGTGTTCGTGGGAGCCGCCCTGTGCATCACAAT
GCTGGGCCTGGGCTGTACCGTGGATGTGAACCACTTCGGAGCACACGTGCGGAGACCTGTGGGCGCCCTG
CTGGCCGCCCTGTGCCAGTTTGGACTGCTGCCACTGCTGGCCTTCCTGCTGGCCCTGGCCTTTAAGCTGG
ACGAGGTGGCAGCAGTGGCCGTGCTGCTGTGCGGATGCTGTCCTGGCGGCAACCTGAGCAATCTGATGTC
CCTGCTGGTGGACGGCGATATGAACCTGAGCATCATCATGACAATCTCCTCTACCCTGCTGGCCCTGGTG
CTGATGCCTCTGTGCCTGTGGATCTATTCCTGGGCCTGGATCAATACCCCTATCGTGCAGCTGCTGCCAC
TGGGCACCGTGACCCTGACCCTGTGCAGCACACTGATCCCAATCGGCCTGGGCGTGTTCATCAGGTACAA
GTATTCCCGCGTGGCCGATTACATCGTGAAGGTGAGCCTGTGGTCCCTGCTGGTGACCCTGGTGGTGCTG
TTTATCATGACAGGAACCATGCTGGGACCAGAGCTGCTGGCATCTATCCCAGCAGCCGTGTATGTGATCG
CCATCTTCATGCCACTGGCAGGATACGCAAGCGGATATGGCCTGGCCACCCTGTTTCACCTGCCCCCTAA
CTGCAAGCGGACCGTGTGCCTGGAGACCGGCTCTCAGAATGTGCAGCTGTGCACAGCCATCCTGAAGCTG
GCCTTCCCACCCCAGTTTATCGGCTCTATGTACATGTTCCCACTGCTGTATGCCCTGTTTCAGAGCGCCG
AGGCCGGCATCTTCGTGCTGATCTACAAGATGTATGGCTCCGAGATGCTGCACAAGAGAGACCCCCTGGA
CGAGGATGAGGACACCGATATCTCCTACAAGAAGCTGAAGGAGGAGGAGATGGCCGATACATCTTATGGC
ACCGTGAAGGCCGAGAATATCATCATGATGGAGACAGCCCAGACCAGCCTG
